>Addgene plasmid #55358 | mCerulean-Clathrin-15 | depositor partial sequence | sequence record 85762 | insert sequence
ACGTCAGATCCGCTAGCGCTACCGGTCGCCACCATGGTGAGCAAGGGCGAGGAGCTGTTCACCGGGGTGG
TGCCCATCCTGGTCGAGCTGGACGGCGACGTAAACGGCCACAAGTTCAGCGTGTCCGGCGAGGGCGAGGG
CGATGCCACCTACGGCAAGCTGACCCTGAAGTTCATCTGCACCACCGGCAAGCTGCCCGTGCCCTGGCCC
ACCCTCGTGACCACCCTGACCTGGGGCGTGCAGTGCTTCGCCCGCTACCCCGACCACATGAAGCAGCACG
ACTTCTTCAAGTCCGCCATGCCCGAAGGCTACGTCCAGGAGCGCACCATCTTCTTCAAGGACGACGGCAA
CTACAAGACCCGCGCCGAGGTGAAGTTCGAGGGCGACACCCTGGTGAACCGCATCGAGCTGAAGGGCATC
GACTTCAAGGAGGACGGCAACATCCTGGGGCACAAGCTGGAGTACAACGCCATCAGCGACAACGTCTATA
TCACCGCCGACAAGCAGAAGAACGGCATCAAGGCCAACTTCAAGATCCGCCACAACATCGAGGACGGCAG
CGTGCAGCTCGCCGACCACTACCAGCAGAACACCCCCATCGGCGACGGCCCCGTGCTGCTGCCCGACAAC
CACTACCTGAGCACCCAGTCCAAGCTGAGCAAAGACCCCAACGAGAAGCGCGATCACATGGTCCTGCTGG
AGTTCGTGACCGCCGCCGGGATCACTCTCGGCATGGACGAGCTGTACAAGTCCGGACTCAGATCTCGAGC
TCAAGCTTCGAATTCTGCAGTCGACATGGCTGATGACTTTGGCTTCTTCTCGTCGTCGGAGAGTGGTGCC
CCGGAGGCGGCGGAGGAGGACCCGGCGGCCGCCTTCCTGGCCCAGCAGGAGAGCGAGATTGCAGGCATAG
AGAACGACGAGGGCTTCGGGGCACCTGCCGGCAGCCATGCGGCCCCCGCACAGCCGGGCCCCACGAGTGG
GGCTGGTTCTGAGGACATGGGGACCACAGTCAATGGAGATGTGTTTCAGGAGGCCAACGGTCCTGCTGAT
GGCTACGCAGCCATTGCCCAGGCTGACAGGCTGACCCAGGAGCCTGAGAGCATCCGCAAGTGGCGAGAGG
AGCAGAGGAAACGGCTGCAAGAGCTGGATGCTGCATCTAAGGTCACGGAACAGGAATGGCGGGAGAAGGC
CAAGAAGGACCTGGAGGAGTGGAACCAGCGCCAGAGTGAACAAGTAGAGAAGAACAAGATCAACAACCGG
GCATCCGAGGAGGCTTTCGTGAAGGAATCCAAGGAGGAGACCCCAGGCACAGAGTGGGAGAAGGTGGCCC
AGCTATGTGACTTCAACCCCAAGAGCAGCAAGCAGTGCAAAGATGTGTCCCGCCTGCGCTCGGTGCTCAT
GTCCCTGAAGCAGACGCCACTGTCCCGCTAGGGATCCACCGGATCTAGATAACTGATCATAATCAGCCAT
ACCACATT
