>Addgene plasmid #55358 | mCerulean-Clathrin-15 | addgene partial sequence | sequence record 142899 | EGFP-C 5'-CATGGTCCTGCTGGAGTTCGTG-3'
AGTCCGGACTCAGATCTCGAGCTCAAGCTTCGAATTCTGCAGTCGACATGGCTGATGACTTTGGCTTCTT
CTCGTCGTCGGAGAGTGGTGCCCCGGAGGCGGCGGAGGAGGACCCGGCGGCCGCCTTCCTGGCCCAGCAG
GAGAGCGAGATTGCAGGCATAGAGAACGACGAGGGCTTCGGGGCACCTGCCGGCAGCCATGCGGCCCCCG
CACAGCCGGGCCCCACGAGTGGGGCTGGTTCTGAGGACATGGGGACCACAGTCAATGGAGATGTGTTTCA
GGAGGCCAACGGTCCTGCTGATGGCTACGCAGCCATTGCCCAGGCTGACAGGCTGACCCAGGAGCCTGAG
AGCATCCGCAAGTGGCGAGAGGAGCAGAGGAAACGGCTGCAAGAGCTGGATGCTGCATCTAAGGTCACGG
AACAGGAATGGCGGGAGAAGGCCAAGAAGGACCTGGAGGAGTGGAACCAGCGCCAGAGTGAACAAGTAGA
GAAGAACAAGATCAACAACCGGGCATCCGAGGAGGCTTTCGTGAAGGAATCCAAGGAGGAGACCCCAGGC
ACAGAGTGGGAGAAGGTGGCCCAGCTATGTGACTTCAACCCCAAGAGCAGCAAGCAGTGCAAAGATGTGT
CCCGCCTGCGCTCGGTGCTCATGTCCCTGAAGCAGACGCCACTGTCCCGCTAGGGATCCACCGGATCTAG
ATAACTGATCATAATCAGCCATACCACATTTGTAGAGGTTTTACTTGCTTTAAAAAACCTCCCACACCTC
CCCCTGAACCTGAAACATAAAATGAATGCAATTGTTGTTGTTAACTTGTT
