[The description below was written by a language model from this plasmid's Addgene catalogue record.]
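Description:
mCerulean-Clathrin-15 is a mammalian expression plasmid that produces a cyan fluorescent fusion of human clathrin light chain B (CLTB, also known as LCB) for visualizing clathrin-coated structures in living or fixed cells. It is built on an mCerulean backbone of about 4.75 kb (excluding the insert), in which the fluorescent protein coding sequence sits upstream of the cloning site, so that mCerulean is fused to the N terminus of the clathrin light chain. Expression is driven by the CMV promoter, a strong constitutive viral promoter widely used in mammalian cells, and the listed SV40 polyadenylation-site sequencing primer suggests that the transcript ends at an SV40 polyA signal. The "15" in the name may refer to the linker between the two fusion partners, but the record does not state this, nor does it give the cloning method.

The plasmid is maintained at high copy in E. coli under kanamycin selection, and it carries a neomycin resistance marker that permits G418 selection of stably transfected mammalian cells. No feature table is provided, so the origin of replication and other backbone elements are not documented here. Because clathrin light chains assemble with heavy chains into the coat lattice, the fusion labels clathrin vesicles, the localization given in the record. mCerulean has recorded excitation and emission maxima of 433 and 475 nm. The construct is therefore suited to use as a cyan organelle marker in fluorescence microscopy, for example to follow clathrin-mediated endocytosis or in multicolour imaging alongside spectrally distinct fluorescent proteins.
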