Addgene plasmid #55358: mCerulean-Clathrin-15
Purpose: Localization: Clathrin Vesicles, Excitation: 433, Emission: 475
Depositing lab: Michael Davidson. Depositing organization: Florida State University, Tallahassee.
Backbone
  Vector backbone: mCerulean
  Backbone size w/o insert (bp): 4750
  Vector type: Mammalian Expression
  Selectable markers: Neomycin (select with G418)
Growth in bacteria
  Bacterial resistance: Kanamycin, 50 μg/mL
  Growth temperature: 37°C
  Growth strain: DH5alpha
  Copy number: High Copy
Gene/Insert
  Gene/Insert name: Clathrin (alt name: NM_001834.2)
  Species: H. sapiens (human)
  Entrez Gene: CLTB (a.k.a. LCB)
  Promoter: CMV
  Tag / fusion protein: mCerulean (N terminal on backbone)
  Cloning method: Unknown
  Sequencing primers: 5′ CMV-F; 3′ SV40pA-R
Terms and licenses: Academic/Nonprofit Terms; Industry Terms: Not Available to Industry
Depositor comments: . Excitation = 433; Emission = 475
How to cite: mCerulean-Clathrin-15 was a gift from Michael Davidson (Addgene plasmid # 55358 ; http://n2t.net/addgene:55358 ; RRID:Addgene_55358)
